>Addgene plasmid #195157 | ABHD16A-mNG | addgene full sequence | sequence record 384018 | Addgene NGS Result
TAGTTATTAATAGTAATCAATTACGGGGTCATTAGTTCATAGCCCATATATGGAGTTCCGCGTTACATAA
CTTACGGTAAATGGCCCGCCTGGCTGACCGCCCAACGACCCCCGCCCATTGACGTCAATAATGACGTATG
TTCCCATAGTAACGCCAATAGGGACTTTCCATTGACGTCAATGGGTGGAGTATTTACGGTAAACTGCCCA
CTTGGCAGTACATCAAGTGTATCATATGCCAAGTACGCCCCCTATTGACGTCAATGACGGTAAATGGCCC
GCCTGGCATTATGCCCAGTACATGACCTTATGGGACTTTCCTACTTGGCAGTACATCTACGTATTAGTCA
TCGCTATTACCATGGTGATGCGGTTTTGGCAGTACATCAATGGGCGTGGATAGCGGTTTGACTCACGGGG
ATTTCCAAGTCTCCACCCCATTGACGTCAATGGGAGTTTGTTTTGGCACCAAAATCAACGGGACTTTCCA
AAATGTCGTAACAACTCCGCCCCATTGACGCAAATGGGCGGTAGGCGTGTACGGTGGGAGGTCTATATAA
GCAGAGCTGGTTTAGTGAACCGTCAGATCCGCTAGCGCTACCGGACTCAGATCTCGAGCTCAAGCTTATG
GCGAAGCTGCTGAGCTGCGTCCTAGGCCCCCGGCTCTACAAAATCTACCGGGAGAGGGACTCTGAAAGGG
CCCCGGCCAGCGTCCCTGAGACGCCAACGGCAGTCACTGCCCCCCATTCCAGCTCCTGGGATACGTACTA
TCAGCCCCGTGCCCTGGAGAAACATGCTGACAGCATCCTGGCACTGGCTTCAGTATTCTGGTCCATCTCT
TATTACTCCTCTCCCTTCGCCTTCTTCTACTTGTACAGGAAAGGTTACTTGAGTTTGTCCAAAGTGGTGC
CGTTTTCTCACTATGCTGGGACATTGCTGCTACTTCTGGCAGGTGTGGCCTGCCTCCGAGGCATTGGCCG
CTGGACCAACCCCCAGTACCGGCAGTTCATCACCATCTTGGAAGCAACACATCGGAACCAGTCTTCAGAA
AACAAGAGGCAGCTTGCCAACTACAACTTTGACTTCCGGAGCTGGCCAGTCGACTTCCACTGGGAAGAAC
CCAGCAGCCGGAAGGAGTCTCGAGGGGGCCCTTCCCGCCGGGGTGTGGCCCTGCTTCGCCCAGAGCCCCT
GCACCGGGGGACAGCAGACACCCTCCTCAACCGGGTTAAGAAGCTGCCTTGTCAGATCACCAGCTACCTG
GTGGCGCACACCCTAGGGCGCCGGATGCTGTATCCAGGCTCTGTGTACCTGCTGCAGAAGGCCCTCATGC
CTGTGCTGCTGCAGGGCCAGGCCCGACTGGTGGAAGAGTGTAATGGGCGCCGGGCAAAGCTGCTGGCCTG
TGATGGCAATGAGATTGACACCATGTTTGTGGACCGGCGGGGGACAGCTGAGCCCCAGGGACAGAAGCTG
GTGATCTGCTGTGAGGGGAATGCTGGGTTTTATGAGGTGGGCTGCGTCTCCACGCCCCTGGAAGCTGGAT
ATTCAGTCCTGGGCTGGAATCATCCAGGCTTTGCTGGAAGCACGGGGGTGCCATTCCCGCAGAATGAGGC
TAATGCCATGGATGTGGTGGTCCAGTTTGCCATCCACCGCCTGGGCTTCCAGCCCCAGGACATCATCATC
TACGCCTGGTCCATCGGCGGCTTCACTGCCACGTGGGCAGCCATGTCCTACCCAGATGTTAGTGCCATGA
TCCTGGATGCCTCCTTTGATGACCTGGTGCCCTTGGCCTTGAAGGTCATGCCAGACAGCTGGAGGGGCCT
GGTGACCAGGACCGTGAGGCAGCATCTCAATCTAAACAACGCGGAGCAGCTGTGCAGATACCAGGGTCCT
GTACTGCTGATCCGGAGAACCAAGGATGAGATCATCACCACCACGGTTCCTGAGGACATCATGTCCAACC
GAGGCAATGACCTCCTGCTGAAGCTCCTGCAGCATCGGTATCCCCGGGTGATGGCAGAGGAGGGTCTTCG
AGTGGTGAGGCAGTGGTTGGAGGCCTCCTCACAGCTGGAGGAAGCCTCAATTTATAGCCGATGGGAGGTG
GAAGAGGACTGGTGTCTGTCTGTCCTCCGCTCCTACCAGGCAGAACACGGGCCTGACTTCCCCTGGAGCG
TGGGGGAGGACATGAGTGCAGATGGACGGCGGCAGCTGGCTTTGTTTCTGGCTCGGAAGCATCTGCACAA
CTTTGAGGCCACTCACTGCACCCCACTCCCAGCCCAGAACTTCCAGATGCCCTGGCACCTCCCGCGGGCC
CGGGATCCACCGGTCGCCACCATGGTGAGCAAGGGCGAGGAGGATAACATGGCCTCTCTCCCAGCGACAC
ATGAGTTACACATCTTTGGCTCCATCAACGGTGTGGACTTTGACATGGTGGGTCAGGGCACCGGCAATCC
AAATGATGGTTATGAGGAGTTAAACCTGAAGTCCACCAAGGGTGACCTCCAGTTCTCCCCCTGGATTCTG
GTCCCTCATATCGGGTATGGCTTCCATCAGTACCTGCCCTACCCTGACGGGATGTCGCCTTTCCAGGCCG
CCATGGTAGATGGCTCCGGCTACCAAGTCCATCGCACAATGCAGTTTGAAGATGGTGCCTCCCTTACTGT
TAACTACCGCTACACCTACGAGGGAAGCCACATCAAAGGAGAGGCCCAGGTGAAGGGGACTGGTTTCCCT
GCTGACGGTCCTGTGATGACCAACTCGCTGACCGCTGCGGACTGGTGCAGGTCGAAGAAGACTTACCCCA
ACGACAAAACCATCATCAGTACCTTTAAGTGGAGTTACACCACTGGAAATGGCAAGCGCTACCGGAGCAC
TGCGCGGACCACCTACACCTTTGCCAAGCCAATGGCGGCTAACTATCTGAAGAACCAGCCGATGTACGTG
TTCCGTAAGACGGAGCTCAAGCACTCCAAGACCGAGCTCAACTTCAAGGAGTGGCAAAAGGCCTTTACCG
ATGTGATGGGCATGGACGAGCTGTACAAGTAAGCGGCCGCGACTCTAGATCATAATCAGCCATACCACAT
TTGTAGAGGTTTTACTTGCTTTAAAAAACCTCCCACACCTCCCCCTGAACCTGAAACATAAAATGAATGC
AATTGTTGTTGTTAACTTGTTTATTGCAGCTTATAATGGTTACAAATAAAGCAATAGCATCACAAATTTC
ACAAATAAAGCATTTTTTTCACTGCATTCTAGTTGTGGTTTGTCCAAACTCATCAATGTATCTTAAGGCG
TAAATTGTAAGCGTTAATATTTTGTTAAAATTCGCGTTAAATTTTTGTTAAATCAGCTCATTTTTTAACC
AATAGGCCGAAATCGGCAAAATCCCTTATAAATCAAAAGAATAGACCGAGATAGGGT
[37 nt withheld, positions 3418-3454]
AAAGAACGTGGACTCCAACGTCAAAGG
[49 nt withheld, positions 3482-3530]
T
[91 nt withheld, positions 3532-3622]
G
[124 nt withheld, positions 3624-3747]
CAGGTGGCACTTTTCGGGGAAATGTGCGCGGAACCCCTATTTGTTTATTTTTCTAAATACATTCAAATAT
GTATCCGCTCATGAGACAATAACCCTGATAAATGCTTCAATAATATTGAAAAAGGAAGAGTCCTGAGGCG
GAAAGAACCAGCTGTGGAATGTGTGTCAGTTAGGGTGTGGAAAGTCCCCAGGCTCCCCAGCAGGCAGAAG
TATGCAAAGCATGCATCTCAATTAGTCAGCAACCAGGTGTGGAAAGTCCCCAGGCTCCCCAGCAGGCAGA
AGTATGCAAAGCATGCATCTCAATTAGTCAGCAACCATAGTCCCGCCCCTAACTCCGCCCATCCCGCCCC
TAACTCCGCCCAGTTCCGCCCATTCTCCGCCCCATGGCTGACTAATTTTTTTTATTTATGCAGAGGCCGA
GGCCGCCTCGGCCTCTGAGCTATTCCAGAAGTAGTGAGGAGGCTTTTTTGGAGGCCTAGGCTTTTGCAAA
GATCGATCAAGAGACAGGATGAGGATCGTTTCGCATGATTGAACAAGATGGATTGCACGCAGGTTCTCCG
GCCGCTTGGGTGGAGAGGCTATTCGGCTATGACTGGGCACAACAGACAATCGGCTGCTCTGATGCCGCCG
TGTTCCGGCTGTCAGCGCAGGGGCGCCCGGTTCTTTTTGTCAAGACCGACCTGTCCGGTGCCCTGAATGA
ACTGCAAGACGAGGCAGCGCGGCTATCGTGGCTGGCCACGACGGGCGTTCCTTGCGCAGCTGTGCTCGAC
GTTGTCACTGAAGCGGGAAGGGACTGGCTGCTATTGGGCGAAGTGCCGGGGCAGGATCTCCTGTCATCTC
ACCTTGCTCCTGCCGAGAAAGTATCCATCATGGCTGATGCAATGCGGCGGCTGCATACGCTTGATCCGGC
TACCTGCCCATTCGACCACCAAGCGAAACATCGCATCGAGCGAGCACGTACTCGGATGGAAGCCGGTCTT
GTCGATCAGGATGATCTGGACGAAGAGCATCAGGGGCTCGCGCCAGCCGAACTGTTCGCCAGGCTCAAGG
CGAGCATGCCCGACGGCGAGGATCTCGTCGTGACCCATGGCGATGCCTGCTTGCCGAATATCATGGTGGA
AAATGGCCGCTTTTCTGGATTCATCGACTGTGGCCGGCTGGGTGTGGCGGACCGCTATCAGGACATAGCG
TTGGCTACCCGTGATATTGCTGAAGAGCTTGGCGGCGAATGGGCTGACCGCTTCCTCGTGCTTTACGGTA
TCGCCGCTCCCGATTCGCAGCGCATCGCCTTCTATCGCCTTCTTGACGAGTTCTTCTGAGCGGGACTCTG
GGGTTCGAAATGACCGACCAAGCGACGCCCAACCTGCCATCACGAGATTTCGATTCCACCGCCGCCTTCT
ATGAAAGGTTGGGCTTCGGAATCGTTTTCCGGGACGCCGGCTGGATGATCCTCCAGCGCGGGGATCTCAT
GCTGGAGTTCTTCGCCCACCCTAGGGGGAGGCTAACTGAAACACGGAAGGAGACAATACCGGAAGGAACC
CGCGCTATGACGGCAATAAAAAGACAGAATAAAACGCACGGTGTTGGGTCGTTTGTTCATAAACGCGGGG
TTCGGTCCCAGGGCTGGCACTCTGTCGATACCCCACCGAGACCCCATTGGGGCCAATACGCCCGCGTTTC
TTCCTTTTCCCCACCCCACCCCCCAAGTTCGGGTGAAGGCCCAGGGCTCGCAGCCAACGTCGGGGCGGCA
GGCCCTGCCATAGCCTCAGGTTACTCATATATACTTTAGATTGATTTAAAACTTCATTTTTAATTTAAAA
GGATCTAGGTGAAGATCCTTTTTGATAATCTCATGACCAAAATCCCTTAACGTGAGTTTTCGTTCCACTG
AGCGTCAGACCCCGTAGAAAAGATCAAAGGATCTTCTTGAGATCCTTTTTTTCTGCGCGTAATCTGCTGC
TTGCAAACAAAAAAACCACCGCTACCAGCGGTGGTTTGTTTGCCGGATCAAGAGCTACCAACTCTTTTTC
CGAAGGTAACTGGCTTCAGCAGAGCGCAGATACCAAATACTGTTCTTCTAGTGTAGCCGTAGTTAGGCCA
CCACTTCAAGAACTCTGTAGCACCGCCTACATACCTCGCTCTGCTAATCCTGTTACCAGTGGCTGCTGCC
AGTGGCGATAAGTCGTGTCTTACCGGGTTGGACTCAAGACGATAGTTACCGGATAAGGCGCAGCGGTCGG
GCTGAACGGGGGGTTCGTGCACACAGCCCAGCTTGGAGCGAACGACCTACACCGAACTGAGATACCTACA
GCGTGAGCTATGAGAAAGCGCCACGCTTCCCGAAGGGAGAAAGGCGGACAGGTATCCGGTAAGCGGCAGG
GTCGGAACAGGAGAGCGCACGAGGGAGCTTCCAGGGGGAAACGCCTGGTATCTTTATAGTCCTGTCGGGT
TTCGCCACCTCTGACTTGAGCGTCGATTTTTGTGATGCTCGTCAGGGGGGCGGAGCCTATGGAAAAACGC
CAGCAACGCGGCCTTTTTACGGTTCCTGGCCTTTTGCTGGCCTTTTGCTCACATGTTCTTTCCTGCGTTA
TCCCCTGATTCTGTGGATAACCGTATTACCGCCATGCAT
Features (pLannotate 1.2.2; 16 found; start..end, strand, type, name):
     61..364     +  enhancer       CMV enhancer: human cytomegalovirus immediate early enhancer
    365..568     +  promoter       CMV promoter: human cytomegalovirus (CMV) immediate early promoter
    591..627     +  misc_feature   MCS (fragment): multiple cloning site
    628..2301    +  CDS            ABHD16A: ABHGA_HUMAN - Also known as BAT5 From Homo sapiens (Human).
   2302..2324    +  misc_feature   MCS (fragment): multiple cloning site
   2332..3039    +  CDS            mNeonGreen: mNeonGreen is a basic (constitutively fluorescent) green/yellow fluorescent protein published in 2013, derived from Branchiostoma lanceolatum. It is reported to be a very rapidly-maturing monomer with moderate acid sensitivity.
   3058..3141    +  CDS            large T antigen (fragment): large T antigen from SV40 (simian virus 40)
   3164..3285    +  polyA_signal   SV40 poly(A) signal: SV40 polyadenylation signal
   3319..3747    -  rep_origin     f1 ori (sequence partly withheld): f1 bacteriophage origin of replication; arrow indicates direction of (+) strand synthesis
   3774..3878    +  promoter       AmpR promoter: bla
   3880..4237    +  promoter       SV40 promoter: SV40 enhancer and early promoter
   4272..5066    +  CDS            NeoR/KanR: aminoglycoside phosphotransferase from Tn5; aph(3')-II (or nptII); confers resistance to neomycin, kanamycin, and G418 (Geneticin®)
   5087..5239    +  CDS            ble (fragment): BLE_KLEPN - Experimental evidence at protein level: Swiss-Prot protein existence level 1. Binding protein with a strong affinity to the bleomycin family of antibiotics. Binds to CL990; an antimitotic-antibiotic compound. From Klebsiella pneumoniae.
   5298..5345    +  polyA_signal   HSV TK poly(A) signal: herpes simplex virus thymidine kinase polyadenylation signal (Cole and Stacy, 1985)
   5436..5452    -  polyA_signal   bGH poly(A) signal (fragment): bovine growth hormone polyadenylation signal
   5674..6262    +  rep_origin     ori: high-copy-number ColE1/pMB1/pBR322/pUC origin of replication
