[The description below was written by a language model from this plasmid's Addgene catalogue record and pLannotate feature annotations shown in this document.]
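Description:
ABHD16A-mNG is a mammalian expression plasmid of about 6.4 kb built on the mNeonGreen-N1 backbone, an N1-style vector in which a gene cloned into the multiple cloning site is fused upstream of the fluorescent protein. It is propagated in E. coli through a high-copy ColE1/pUC-type origin and selected with kanamycin. An f1 phage origin is also present. The resistance cassette uses the Tn5 aminoglycoside phosphotransferase (NeoR/KanR) placed behind tandem bacterial (bla) and SV40 early promoters and followed by the HSV TK polyadenylation signal. The same gene therefore confers kanamycin resistance in bacteria and could support G418 selection in transfected mammalian cells.

The payload is the unmutated 1,674 bp human ABHD16A coding sequence (also called BAT5, a phosphatidylserine lipase, isoform 1), inserted between the HindIII and SacII sites, both of which are retained. It is driven by the human cytomegalovirus immediate early enhancer and promoter. A short stretch of residual polylinker joins it to mNeonGreen, a bright, rapidly maturing monomeric green/yellow fluorescent protein, giving a C-terminally tagged fusion. The transcript ends at the SV40 polyadenylation signal. The short annotated fragments of large T antigen, ble and bGH poly(A) appear to be partial matches within backbone sequence rather than functional elements.

The stated purpose is mammalian expression of mNeonGreen-tagged ABHD16A, which allows the protein to be visualised by fluorescence microscopy. The associated publication concerns an ER phospholipid hydrolase that drives ER-associated mitochondrial constriction during fission and fusion.
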