Addgene plasmid #195157: ABHD16A-mNG
Purpose: mammalian expression of ABHD16A tagged with mNeonGreen
Depositing lab: Gia Voeltz. Depositing organization: University of Colorado, Boulder. Publication: An ER phospholipid hydrolase drives ER-associated mitochondrial constriction for fission and fusion. Nguyen TT, Voeltz GK. Elife. 2022 Nov 30;11:e84279. doi: 10.7554/eLife.84279. PubMed 36448541.
Backbone
  Vector backbone: mNeonGreen-N1
  Backbone manufacturer: Allele Biotechnology
  Vector type: Mammalian Expression
Growth in bacteria
  Bacterial resistance: Kanamycin, 50 μg/mL
  Growth temperature: 37°C
  Growth strain: DH5alpha
  Copy number: High Copy
Gene/Insert
  Gene/Insert name: ABHD16A (alt names: Phosphatidylserine lipase ABHD16A, isoform 1; BAT5)
  Species: H. sapiens (human)
  Insert size (bp): 1674
  Mutation: None
  Entrez Gene: ABHD16A (a.k.a. BAT5, D6S82E, NG26, PP199, SPG86, hBAT5)
  Promoter: CMV
  Tag / fusion protein: mNeonGreen (C terminal on backbone)
  Cloning method: Restriction Enzyme; 5′ cloning site HindIII (not destroyed); 3′ cloning site SacII (not destroyed)
Terms and licenses: Academic/Nonprofit Terms; Industry Terms: Not Available to Industry
How to cite: ABHD16A-mNG was a gift from Gia Voeltz (Addgene plasmid # 195157 ; http://n2t.net/addgene:195157 ; RRID:Addgene_195157)
